Addgene plasmid #144621: TFORF3134
Purpose: Lentiviral vector for overexpressing transcription factor ORFs with unique 24-bp barcodes. Barcodes facilitate identification of transcription factors in pooled screens.
Depositing lab: Feng Zhang. Depositing organization: Broad Institute. Publication: A transcription factor atlas of directed differentiation. Joung J, Ma S, Tay T, Geiger-Schuller KR, Kirchgatterer PC, Verdine VK, Guo B, Arias-Garcia MA, Allen WE, Singh A, Kuksenko O, Abudayyeh OO, Gootenberg JS, Fu Z, Macrae RK, Buenrostro JD, Regev A, Zhang F. Cell. 2023 Jan 5;186(1):209-229.e26. doi: 10.1016/j.cell.2022.11.026. PubMed 36608654.
Backbone
  Vector backbone: pLX_TRC317
  Backbone manufacturer: Broad Institute Genetic Perturbation Platform
  Backbone size w/o insert (bp): 8264
  Vector type: Mammalian Expression, Lentiviral
  Selectable markers: Puromycin
Growth in bacteria
  Bacterial resistance: Ampicillin, 100 μg/mL
  Growth temperature: 30°C
  Growth strain: NEB Stable
  Copy number: High Copy
Gene/Insert
  Gene/Insert name: TFE3
  Species: H. sapiens (human)
  Insert size (bp): 1937
  Entrez Gene: TFE3 (a.k.a. MRXSPF, RCCP2, RCCX1, TFEA, bHLHe33)
  Promoter: EF1a
  Cloning method: Gateway Cloning
  Sequencing primers: 5′ GGGTGGAGACTGAAGTTAGGCCAG; 3′ CACATAGCGTAAAAGGAGCAACATAG
Resource information
  A portion of this plasmid was derived from a plasmid made by: Broad Institute Genetic Perturbation Platform
Terms and licenses: Academic/Nonprofit Terms; Industry Terms: Not Available to Industry
Depositor comments: NM_006521.5. Please test multiple small colonies in case of plasmid recombination.
How to cite: TFORF3134 was a gift from Feng Zhang (Addgene plasmid # 144621 ; http://n2t.net/addgene:144621 ; RRID:Addgene_144621)
