[The description below was written by a language model from this plasmid's Addgene catalogue record and pLannotate feature annotations shown in this document.]
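Description:
TFORF3134 is a lentiviral mammalian expression plasmid built on the pLX_TRC317 backbone and carrying the human transcription factor TFE3 (a bHLH family member, also known as bHLHe33), based on the reference transcript noted by the depositor. It belongs to a barcoded transcription factor ORF collection in which each ORF is paired with a unique 24-bp barcode, so that the factor delivered to a cell can be identified in pooled overexpression screens. The barcode itself is not annotated in the feature table. In bacteria the roughly 10.2 kb plasmid replicates from a high-copy ColE1/pUC-type origin and is selected with ampicillin through the β-lactamase gene. An f1 origin and remnants of lac and T7/T3 cloning-vector elements are also present. The depositor notes that the plasmid may recombine, as is common for constructs carrying LTR repeats.

The viral cassette has a third-generation, self-inactivating layout. An RSV promoter drives a truncated HIV-1 5' LTR, followed by the Ψ packaging signal with a gag fragment, the RRE for Rev-dependent nuclear export, a cPPT/CTS, and a ΔU3 3' LTR with a downstream SV40 polyadenylation signal. Within the transfer region, an SV40 early promoter/origin segment expresses puromycin N-acetyltransferase for selecting transduced cells. A separate EF-1α promoter drives the TFE3 ORF, which is flanked by attB1 and attB2 sites left by Gateway cloning. A V5 epitope tag lies just downstream of attB2, although the record does not state whether it is translated in frame with TFE3. A WPRE after the cassette enhances transcript expression. The construct is intended for packaging into lentivirus to give stable, constitutive TFE3 overexpression in mammalian cells, for example in directed differentiation screens.
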