Features (pLannotate 1.2.2; 34 found; start..end, strand, type, name):
    112..247     +  rep_origin     SV40 ori: SV40 origin of replication
    268..286     -  promoter       T7 promoter: promoter for bacteriophage T7 RNA polymerase
    294..449     +  CDS            lacZα (fragment): LacZα fragment of β-galactosidase; lacZ fragment
    454..882     +  rep_origin     f1 ori (sequence partly withheld): f1 bacteriophage origin of replication; arrow indicates direction of (+) strand synthesis
    935..1039    +  promoter       AmpR promoter: bla
   1040..1900    +  CDS            AmpR: β-lactamase; bla; confers resistance to ampicillin, carbenicillin, and related antibiotics
   2071..2659    +  rep_origin     ori: high-copy-number ColE1/pMB1/pBR322/pUC origin of replication
   2842..2934    +  CDS            lacI (fragment): lac repressor; lacI; The lac repressor binds to the lac operator to inhibit transcription in E. coli. This inhibition can be relieved by adding lactose or isopropyl-β-D-thiogalactopyranoside (IPTG).
   2947..2968    +  protein_bind   CAP binding site: CAP binding activates transcription in the presence of cAMP. E. coli catabolite activator protein
   2983..3013    +  promoter       lac promoter: promoter for the E. coli lac operon
   3021..3037    +  protein_bind   lac operator: The lac repressor binds to the lac operator to inhibit transcription in E. coli. This inhibition can be relieved by adding lactose or isopropyl-β-D-thiogalactopyranoside (IPTG). lac repressor encoded by lacI
   3082..3100    +  promoter       T3 promoter: promoter for bacteriophage T3 RNA polymerase
   3128..3354    +  promoter       RSV promoter: Rous sarcoma virus enhancer/promoter
   3355..3535    +  LTR            5' LTR (truncated): truncated 5' long terminal repeat (LTR) from HIV-1
   3582..3707    +  misc_feature   HIV-1 Ψ: packaging signal of human immunodeficiency virus type 1
   3691..4054    +  CDS            HIV-1 gag (fragment): gag protein from human immunodeficiency virus 1; gag
   4200..4433    +  misc_feature   RRE: The Rev response element (RRE) of HIV-1 allows for Rev-dependent mRNA export from the nucleus to the cytoplasm.
   4810..4836    +  CDS            Rev (fragment): human immunodeficiency virus 1 (HIV-1) Rev protein; rev; enhances nuclear export of unspliced and incompletely spliced viral mRNAs
   4843..4866    +  promoter       SV40 promoter (fragment): SV40 early promoter
   4867..4938    +  promoter       SV40 promoter (fragment): SV40 enhancer and early promoter
   4962..5097    +  rep_origin     SV40 ori: SV40 origin of replication
   5143..5739    +  CDS            PuroR (fragment): puromycin N-acetyltransferase; pac from Streptomyces; confers resistance to puromycin
   5788..5905    +  misc_feature   cPPT/CTS: central polypurine tract and central termination sequence of HIV-1
   5970..6036    +  CDS            small t antigen (fragment): SV40 (simian virus 40) small t antigen
   6043..7221    +  promoter       EF-1α promoter: strong constitutive promoter for human elongation factor EF-1α
   7242..7262    +  protein_bind   attB1: mutant version of attB; core recombination site for the Gateway® BP reaction BP Clonase™
   7268..8992    +  CDS            TFE3: TFE3_HUMAN - Also known as BHLHE33 From Homo sapiens (Human).
   8997..9021    -  protein_bind   attB2: mutant version of attB; recombination site for the Gateway® BP reaction BP Clonase™
   9029..9070    +  CDS            V5 tag: epitope tag from simian virus 5
   9086..9139    +  promoter       U6 promoter (fragment): RNA polymerase III promoter for human U6 snRNA
   9181..9769    +  misc_feature   WPRE: woodchuck hepatitis virus posttranscriptional regulatory element
   9820..9839    +  misc_feature   cPPT/CTS (fragment): central polypurine tract and central termination sequence of HIV-1
   9841..10074   +  LTR            3' LTR (ΔU3): self-inactivating 3' long terminal repeat (LTR) from HIV-1
  10152..72      +  polyA_signal   SV40 poly(A) signal (across the origin): SV40 polyadenylation signal
>Addgene plasmid #144621 | TFORF3134 | addgene full sequence | sequence record 472608 | Addgene NGS Result
AAATTTCACAAATAAAGCATTTTTTTCACTGCATTCTAGTTGTGGTTTGTCCAAACTCATCAATGTATCT
TATCATGTCTGGCTCTAGCTATCCCGCCCCTAACTCCGCCCATCCCGCCCCTAACTCCGCCCAGTTCCGC
CCATTCTCCGCCCCATGGCTGACTAATTTTTTTTATTTATGCAGAGGCCGAGGCCGCCTCGGCCTCTGAG
CTATTCCAGAAGTAGTGAGGAGGCTTTTTTGGAGGCCTAGGGACGTACCCAATTCGCCCTATAGTGAGTC
GTATTACGCGCGCTCACTGGCCGTCGTTTTACAACGTCGTGACTGGGAAAACCCTGGCGTTACCCAACTT
AATCGCCTTGCAGCACATCCCCCTTTCGCCAGCTGGCGTAATAGCGAAGAGGCCCGCACCGATCGCCCTT
CCCAACAGTTGCGCAGCCTGAATGGCGAATGGG
[124 nt withheld, positions 454-577]
C
[91 nt withheld, positions 579-669]
A
[49 nt withheld, positions 671-719]
CCTTTGACGTTGGAGTCCACGTTCTTT
[37 nt withheld, positions 747-783]
ACCCTATCTCGGTCTATTCTTTTGATTTATAAGGGATTTTGCCGATTTCGGCCTATTGGTTAAAAAATGA
GCTGATTTAACAAAAATTTAACGCGAATTTTAACAAAATATTAACGCTTACAATTTAGGTGGCACTTTTC
GGGGAAATGTGCGCGGAACCCCTATTTGTTTATTTTTCTAAATACATTCAAATATGTATCCGCTCATGAG
ACAATAACCCTGATAAATGCTTCAATAATATTGAAAAAGGAAGAGTATGAGTATTCAACATTTCCGTGTC
GCCCTTATTCCCTTTTTTGCGGCATTTTGCCTTCCTGTTTTTGCTCACCCAGAAACGCTGGTGAAAGTAA
AAGATGCTGAAGATCAGTTGGGTGCACGAGTGGGTTACATCGAACTGGATCTCAACAGCGGTAAGATCCT
TGAGAGTTTTCGCCCCGAAGAACGTTTTCCAATGATGAGCACTTTTAAAGTTCTGCTATGTGGCGCGGTA
TTATCCCGTATTGACGCCGGGCAAGAGCAACTCGGTCGCCGCATACACTATTCTCAGAATGACTTGGTTG
AGTACTCACCAGTCACAGAAAAGCATCTTACGGATGGCATGACAGTAAGAGAATTATGCAGTGCTGCCAT
AACCATGAGTGATAACACTGCGGCCAACTTACTTCTGACAACGATCGGAGGACCGAAGGAGCTAACCGCT
TTTTTGCACAACATGGGGGATCATGTAACTCGCCTTGATCGTTGGGAACCGGAGCTGAATGAAGCCATAC
CAAACGACGAGCGTGACACCACGATGCCTGTAGCAATGGCAACAACGTTGCGCAAACTATTAACTGGCGA
ACTACTTACTCTAGCTTCCCGGCAACAATTAATAGACTGGATGGAGGCGGATAAAGTTGCAGGACCACTT
CTGCGCTCGGCCCTTCCGGCTGGCTGGTTTATTGCTGATAAATCTGGAGCCGGTGAGCGTGGGTCTCGCG
GTATCATTGCAGCACTGGGGCCAGATGGTAAGCCCTCCCGTATCGTAGTTATCTACACGACGGGGAGTCA
GGCAACTATGGATGAACGAAATAGACAGATCGCTGAGATAGGTGCCTCACTGATTAAGCATTGGTAACTG
TCAGACCAAGTTTACTCATATATACTTTAGATTGATTTAAAACTTCATTTTTAATTTAAAAGGATCTAGG
TGAAGATCCTTTTTGATAATCTCATGACCAAAATCCCTTAACGTGAGTTTTCGTTCCACTGAGCGTCAGA
CCCCGTAGAAAAGATCAAAGGATCTTCTTGAGATCCTTTTTTTCTGCGCGTAATCTGCTGCTTGCAAACA
AAAAAACCACCGCTACCAGCGGTGGTTTGTTTGCCGGATCAAGAGCTACCAACTCTTTTTCCGAAGGTAA
CTGGCTTCAGCAGAGCGCAGATACCAAATACTGTTCTTCTAGTGTAGCCGTAGTTAGGCCACCACTTCAA
GAACTCTGTAGCACCGCCTACATACCTCGCTCTGCTAATCCTGTTACCAGTGGCTGCTGCCAGTGGCGAT
AAGTCGTGTCTTACCGGGTTGGACTCAAGACGATAGTTACCGGATAAGGCGCAGCGGTCGGGCTGAACGG
GGGGTTCGTGCACACAGCCCAGCTTGGAGCGAACGACCTACACCGAACTGAGATACCTACAGCGTGAGCT
ATGAGAAAGCGCCACGCTTCCCGAAGGGAGAAAGGCGGACAGGTATCCGGTAAGCGGCAGGGTCGGAACA
GGAGAGCGCACGAGGGAGCTTCCAGGGGGAAACGCCTGGTATCTTTATAGTCCTGTCGGGTTTCGCCACC
TCTGACTTGAGCGTCGATTTTTGTGATGCTCGTCAGGGGGGCGGAGCCTATGGAAAAACGCCAGCAACGC
GGCCTTTTTACGGTTCCTGGCCTTTTGCTGGCCTTTTGCTCACATGTTCTTTCCTGCGTTATCCCCTGAT
TCTGTGGATAACCGTATTACCGCCTTTGAGTGAGCTGATACCGCTCGCCGCAGCCGAACGACCGAGCGCA
GCGAGTCAGTGAGCGAGGAAGCGGAAGAGCGCCCAATACGCAAACCGCCTCTCCCCGCGCGTTGGCCGAT
TCATTAATGCAGCTGGCACGACAGGTTTCCCGACTGGAAAGCGGGCAGTGAGCGCAACGCAATTAATGTG
AGTTAGCTCACTCATTAGGCACCCCAGGCTTTACACTTTATGCTTCCGGCTCGTATGTTGTGTGGAATTG
TGAGCGGATAACAATTTCACACAGGAAACAGCTATGACCATGATTACGCCAAGCGCGCAATTAACCCTCA
CTAAAGGGAACAAAAGCTGGAGCTGCAAGCTTAATGTAGTCTTATGCAATACTCTTGTAGTCTTGCAACA
TGGTAACGATGAGTTAGCAACATGCCTTACAAGGAGAGAAAAAGCACCGTGCATGCCGATTGGTGGAAGT
AAGGTGGTACGATCGTGCCTTATTAGGAAGGCAACAGACGGGTCTGACATGGATTGGACGAACCACTGAA
TTGCCGCATTGCAGAGATATTGTATTTAAGTGCCTAGCTCGATACATAAACGGGTCTCTCTGGTTAGACC
AGATCTGAGCCTGGGAGCTCTCTGGCTAACTAGGGAACCCACTGCTTAAGCCTCAATAAAGCTTGCCTTG
AGTGCTTCAAGTAGTGTGTGCCCGTCTGTTGTGTGACTCTGGTAACTAGAGATCCCTCAGACCCTTTTAG
TCAGTGTGGAAAATCTCTAGCAGTGGCGCCCGAACAGGGACTTGAAAGCGAAAGGGAAACCAGAGGAGCT
CTCTCGACGCAGGACTCGGCTTGCTGAAGCGCGCACGGCAAGAGGCGAGGGGCGGCGACTGGTGAGTACG
CCAAAAATTTTGACTAGCGGAGGCTAGAAGGAGAGAGATGGGTGCGAGAGCGTCAGTATTAAGCGGGGGA
GAATTAGATCGCGATGGGAAAAAATTCGGTTAAGGCCAGGGGGAAAGAAAAAATATAAATTAAAACATAT
AGTATGGGCAAGCAGGGAGCTAGAACGATTCGCAGTTAATCCTGGCCTGTTAGAAACATCAGAAGGCTGT
AGACAAATACTGGGACAGCTACAACCATCCCTTCAGACAGGATCAGAAGAACTTAGATCATTATATAATA
CAGTAGCAACCCTCTATTGTGTGCATCAAAGGATAGAGATAAAAGACACCAAGGAAGCTTTAGACAAGAT
AGAGGAAGAGCAAAACAAAAGTAAGACCACCGCACAGCAAGCGGCCGCTGATCTTCAGACCTGGAGGAGG
AGATATGAGGGACAATTGGAGAAGTGAATTATATAAATATAAAGTAGTAAAAATTGAACCATTAGGAGTA
GCACCCACCAAGGCAAAGAGAAGAGTGGTGCAGAGAGAAAAAAGAGCAGTGGGAATAGGAGCTTTGTTCC
TTGGGTTCTTGGGAGCAGCAGGAAGCACTATGGGCGCAGCGTCAATGACGCTGACGGTACAGGCCAGACA
ATTATTGTCTGGTATAGTGCAGCAGCAGAACAATTTGCTGAGGGCTATTGAGGCGCAACAGCATCTGTTG
CAACTCACAGTCTGGGGCATCAAGCAGCTCCAGGCAAGAATCCTGGCTGTGGAAAGATACCTAAAGGATC
AACAGCTCCTGGGGATTTGGGGTTGCTCTGGAAAACTCATTTGCACCACTGCTGTGCCTTGGAATGCTAG
TTGGAGTAATAAATCTCTGGAACAGATTTGGAATCACACGACCTGGATGGAGTGGGACAGAGAAATTAAC
AATTACACAAGCTTAATACACTCCTTAATTGAAGAATCGCAAAACCAGCAAGAAAAGAATGAACAAGAAT
TATTGGAATTAGATAAATGGGCAAGTTTGTGGAATTGGTTTAACATAACAAATTGGCTGTGGTATATAAA
ATTATTCATAATGATAGTAGGAGGCTTGGTAGGTTTAAGAATAGTTTTTGCTGTACTTTCTATAGTGAAT
AGAGTTAGGCAGGGATATTCACCATTATCGTTTCAGACCCACCTCCCAACCCCGAGGGGACCCATGCATT
GCATCTCAATTAGTCAGCAACCAGGTGTGGAAAGTCCCCAGGCTCCCCAGCAGGCAGAAGTATGCAAAGC
ATGCGTCTCAATTAGTCAGCAACCATAGTCCCGCCCCTAACTCCGCCCATCCCGCCCCTAACTCCGCCCA
GTTCCGCCCATTCTCCGCCCCATGGCTGACTAATTTTTTTTATTTATGCAGAGGCCGAGGCCGCCTCGGC
CTCTGAGCTATTCCAGAAGTAGTGAGGAGGCTTTTTTGGAGGCCTAGGCTTTTGCAAAAAGCTTTCTAGA
GGTACCACCGGAGCTTACCATGACCGAGTACAAGCCCACGGTGCGCCTCGCCACCCGCGACGACGTCCCC
AGGGCCGTACGCACCCTCGCCGCCGCGTTCGCCGACTACCCCGCCACGCGCCACACCGTCGATCCGGACC
GCCACATCGAGCGGGTCACCGAGCTGCAAGAACTCTTCCTCACGCGCGTCGGGCTCGACATCGGCAAGGT
GTGGGTCGCGGACGACGGCGCCGCCGTGGCGGTCTGGACCACGCCGGAGAGCGTCGAAGCGGGGGCGGTG
TTCGCCGAGATCGGCCCGCGCATGGCCGAGTTGAGCGGTTCCCGGCTGGCCGCGCAGCAACAGATGGAAG
GCCTCCTGGCGCCGCACCGGCCCAAGGAGCCCGCGTGGTTCCTGGCCACCGTCGGCGTCTCGCCCGACCA
CCAGGGCAAGGGTCTGGGCAGCGCCGTCGTGCTCCCCGGAGTGGAGGCGGCCGAGCGCGCCGGGGTGCCC
GCCTTCCTGGAGACCTCCGCGCCCCGCAACCTCCCCTTCTACGAGCGGCTCGGCTTCACCGTCACCGCCG
ACGTCGAGGTGCCCGAAGGACCGCGCACCTGGTGCATGACCCGCAAGCCCGGTGCCAGTTAACGAATTCT
AGATCTTGAGACAAATGGCAGTATTCATCCACAATTTTAAAAGAAAAGGGGGGATTGGGGGGTACAGTGC
AGGGGAAAGAATAGTAGACATAATAGCAACAGACATACAAACTAAAGAATTACAAAAACAAATTACAAAA
ATTCAAAATTTTCGGGTTTATTACAGGGACAGCAGAGATCCACTTTGGCGCCGGCTCGAGGCCTGCAGGT
GCAAAGATGGATAAAGTTTTAAACAGAGAGGAATCTTTGCAGCTAATGGACCTTCTAGGTCTTGAAAGGA
GTGGGAATTGGCTCCGGTGCCCGTCAGTGGGCAGAGCGCACATCGCCCACAGTCCCCGAGAAGTTGGGGG
GAGGGGTCGGCAATTGAACCGGTGCCTAGAGAAGGTGGCGCGGGGTAAACTGGGAAAGTGATGTCGTGTA
CTGGCTCCGCCTTTTTCCCGAGGGTGGGGGAGAACCGTATATAAGTGCAGTAGTCGCCGTGAACGTTCTT
TTTCGCAACGGGTTTGCCGCCAGAACACAGGTAAGTGCCGTGTGTGGTTCCCGCGGGCCTGGCCTCTTTA
CGGGTTATGGCCCTTGCGTGCCTTGAATTACTTCCACCTGGCTGCAGTACGTGATTCTTGATCCCGAGCT
TCGGGTTGGAAGTGGGTGGGAGAGTTCGAGGCCTTGCGCTTAAGGAGCCCCTTCGCCTCGTGCTTGAGTT
GAGGCCTGGCCTGGGCGCTGGGGCCGCCGCGTGCGAATCTGGTGGCACCTTCGCGCCTGTCTCGCTGCTT
TCGATAAGTCTCTAGCCATTTAAAATTTTTGATGACCTGCTGCGACGCTTTTTTTCTGGCAAGATAGTCT
TGTAAATGCGGGCCAAGATCTGCACACTGGTATTTCGGTTTTTGGGGCCGCGGGCGGCGACGGGGCCCGT
GCGTCCCAGCGCACATGTTCGGCGAGGCGGGGCCTGCGAGCGCGGCCACCGAGAATCGGACGGGGGTAGT
CTCAAGCTGGCCGGCCTGCTCTGGTGCCTGGCCTCGCGCCGCCGTGTATCGCCCCGCCCTGGGCGGCAAG
GCTGGCCCGGTCGGCACCAGTTGCGTGAGCGGAAAGATGGCCGCTTCCCGGCCCTGCTGCAGGGAGCTCA
AAATGGAGGACGCGGCGCTCGGGAGAGCGGGCGGGTGAGTCACCCACACAAAGGAAAAGGGCCTTTCCGT
CCTCAGCCGTCGCTTCATGTGACTCCACGGAGTACCGGGCGCCGTCCAGGCACCTCGATTAGTTCTCGAG
CTTTTGGAGTACGTCGTCTTTAGGTTGGGGGGAGGGGTTTTATGCGATGGAGTTTCCCCACACTGAGTGG
GTGGAGACTGAAGTTAGGCCAGCTTGGCACTTGATGTAATTCTCCTTGGAATTTGCCCTTTTTGAGTTTG
GATCTTGGTTCATTCTCAAGCCTCAGACAGTGGTTCAAAGTTTTTTTCTTCCATTTCAGGTGTCGTGAGG
CTAGCATCGATTGATCAACAAGTTTGTACAAAAAAGCAGGCACCATGTCTCATGCGGCCGAACCAGCTCG
GGATGGCGTAGAGGCCAGCGCGGAGGGCCCTCGAGCCGTGTTCGTGCTGTTGGAGGAGCGCAGGCCGGCC
GACTCGGCTCAGCTGCTCAGCCTGAACTCTTTGCTTCCGGAATCCGGGATTGTTGCTGACATAGAATTAG
AAAACGTCCTTGATCCTGACAGCTTCTACGAGCTCAAAAGCCAACCCTTACCCCTTCGCTCAAGCCTCCC
AATATCACTGCAGGCCACACCAGCCACCCCAGCTACACTCTCTGCATCGTCTTCTGCAGGGGGCTCCAGG
ACCCCTGCCATGTCGTCATCTTCTTCATCGAGGGTCTTGCTGCGGCAGCAGCTAATGCGGGCCCAGGCGC
AGGAGCAGGAGAGGCGTGAGCGTCGGGAACAGGCCGCCGCGGCTCCCTTCCCCAGTCCTGCACCTGCCTC
TCCTGCCATCTCTGTGGTTGGCGTCTCTGCTGGGGGCCACACATTGAGCCGTCCACCCCCTGCTCAGGTG
CCCAGGGAGGTGCTCAAGGTGCAGACCCATCTGGAGAACCCAACGCGCTACCACCTGCAGCAGGCGCGCC
GGCAGCAGGTGAAACAGTACCTGTCCACCACACTCGGGCCCAAGCTGGCTTCCCAGGCCCTCACCCCACC
GCCGGGGCCCGCAAGTGCCCAGCCACTGCCTGCCCCTGAGGCTGCCCACACTACCGGCCCCACAGGCAGT
GCGCCCAACAGCCCCATGGCGCTGCTCACCATCGGGTCCAGCTCAGAGAAGGAGATTGATGATGTCATTG
ATGAGATCATCAGCCTGGAGTCCAGTTACAATGATGAAATGCTCAGCTATCTGCCCGGAGGCACCACAGG
ACTGCAGCTCCCCAGCACGCTGCCTGTGTCAGGGAATCTGCTTGATGTGTACAGTAGTCAAGGCGTGGCC
ACACCAGCCATCACTGTCAGCAACTCCTGCCCAGCTGAGCTGCCCAACATCAAACGGGAGATCTCTGAGA
CCGAGGCAAAGGCCCTTTTGAAGGAACGGCAGAAGAAAGACAATCACAACCTAATTGAGCGTCGCAGGCG
ATTCAACATTAACGACAGGATCAAGGAACTGGGCACTCTCATCCCTAAGTCCAGTGACCCGGAGATGCGC
TGGAACAAGGGCACCATCCTGAAGGCCTCTGTGGATTATATCCGCAAGCTGCAGAAGGAGCAGCAGCGCT
CCAAAGACCTGGAGAGCCGGCAGCGATCCCTGGAGCAGGCCAACCGCAGCCTGCAGCTCCGAATTCAGGA
ACTAGAACTGCAGGCCCAGATCCATGGCCTGCCAGTGCCTCCCACTCCAGGGCTGCTTTCCTTGGCCACG
ACTTCGGCTTCTGACAGCCTCAAGCCAGAGCAGCTGGACATTGAGGAGGAGGGCAGGCCAGGCGCAGCAA
CGTTCCATGTAGGGGGGGGACCTGCCCAGAATGCTCCCCATCAGCAGCCCCCTGCACCGCCCTCAGATGC
CCTTCTGGACCTGCACTTTCCCAGCGACCACCTGGGGGACCTGGGAGACCCCTTCCACCTGGGGCTGGAG
GACATTCTGATGGAGGAGGAGGAGGGGGTGGTGGGAGGACTGTCGGGGGGTGCCCTGTCCCCACTGCGGG
CTGCCTCCGATCCCCTGCTCTCTTCAGTGTCCCCTGCTGTCTCCAAGGCCAGCAGCCGCCGCAGCAGCTT
CAGCATGGAAGAGGAGTCCTAGAACCCAGCTTTCTTGTACAAAGTGGTTGATATCGGTAAGCCTATCCCT
AACCCTCTCCTCGGTCTCGATTCTACGTAGTAATGAACTAGTCCGTAACTTGAAAGTATTTCGATTTCTT
GGCTTTATATATCTTGTGGAAAGGACGAAATAATATCATATCAACGCCATTCACGCGTTAAGTCGACAAT
CAACCTCTGGATTACAAAATTTGTGAAAGATTGACTGGTATTCTTAACTATGTTGCTCCTTTTACGCTAT
GTGGATACGCTGCTTTAATGCCTTTGTATCATGCTATTGCTTCCCGTATGGCTTTCATTTTCTCCTCCTT
GTATAAATCCTGGTTGCTGTCTCTTTATGAGGAGTTGTGGCCCGTTGTCAGGCAACGTGGCGTGGTGTGC
ACTGTGTTTGCTGACGCAACCCCCACTGGTTGGGGCATTGCCACCACCTGTCAGCTCCTTTCCGGGACTT
TCGCTTTCCCCCTCCCTATTGCCACGGCGGAACTCATCGCCGCCTGCCTTGCCCGCTGCTGGACAGGGGC
TCGGCTGTTGGGCACTGACAATTCCGTGGTGTTGTCGGGGAAATCATCGTCCTTTCCTTGGCTGCTCGCC
TGTGTTGCCACCTGGATTCTGCGCGGGACGTCCTTCTGCTACGTCCCTTCGGCCCTCAATCCAGCGGACC
TTCCTTCCCGCGGCCTGCTGCCGGCTCTGCGGCCTCTTCCGCGTCTTCGCCTTCGCCCTCAGACGAGTCG
GATCTCCCTTTGGGCCGCCTCCCCGCGTCGACTTTAAGACCAATGACTTACAAGGCAGCTGTAGATCTTA
GCCACTTTTTAAAAGAAAAGGGGGGACTGGAAGGGCTAATTCACTCCCAACGAAGACAAGATCTGCTTTT
TGCTTGTACTGGGTCTCTCTGGTTAGACCAGATCTGAGCCTGGGAGCTCTCTGGCTAACTAGGGAACCCA
CTGCTTAAGCCTCAATAAAGCTTGCCTTGAGTGCTTCAAGTAGTGTGTGCCCGTCTGTTGTGTGACTCTG
GTAACTAGAGATCCCTCAGACCCTTTTAGTCAGTGTGGAAAATCTCTAGCAGTACGTATAGTAGTTCATG
TCATCTTATTATTCAGTATTTATAACTTGCAAAGAAATGAATATCAGAGAGTGAGAGGAACTTGTTTATT
GCAGCTTATAATGGTTACAAATAAAGCAATAGCATCAC
